>Addgene plasmid #14133 | pAG303GAL-ccdB | depositor full sequence | sequence record 7796 | Author sequence
TCGCGCGTTTCGGTGATGACGGTGAAAACCTCTGACACATGCAGCTCCCGGAGACGGTCACAGCTTGTCT
GTAAGCGGATGCCGGGAGCAGACAAGCCCGTCAGGGCGCGTCAGCGGGTGTTGGCGGGTGTCGGGGCTGG
CTTAACTATGCGGCATCAGAGCAGATTGTACTGAGAGTGCACCATAATTCCGTTTTAAGAGCTTGGTGAG
CGCTAGGAGTCACTGCCAGGTATCGTTTGAACACGGCATTAGTCAGGGAAGTCATAACACAGTCCTTTCC
CGCAATTTTCTTTTTCTATTACTCTTGGCCTCCTCTAGTACACTCTATATTTTTTTATGCCTCGGTAATG
ATTTTCATTTTTTTTTTTCCACCTAGCGGATGACTCTTTTTTTTTCTTAGCGATTGGCATTATCACATAA
TGAATTATACATTATATAAAGTAATGTGATTTCTTCGAAGAATATACTAAAAAATGAGCAGGCAAGATAA
ACGAAGGCAAAGATGACAGAGCAGAAAGCCCTAGTAAAGCGTATTACAAATGAAACCAAGATTCAGATTG
CGATCTCTTTAAAGGGTGGTCCCCTAGCGATAGAGCACTCGATCTTCCCAGAAAAAGAGGCAGAAGCAGT
AGCAGAACAGGCCACACAATCGCAAGTGATTAACGTCCACACAGGTATAGGGTTTCTGGACCATATGATA
CATGCTCTGGCCAAGCATTCCGGCTGGTCGCTAATCGTTGAGTGCATTGGTGACTTACACATAGACGACC
ATCACACCACTGAAGACTGCGGGATTGCTCTCGGTCAAGCTTTTAAAGAGGCCCTACTGGCGCGTGGAGT
AAAAAGGTTTGGATCAGGATTTGCGCCTTTGGATGAGGCACTTTCCAGAGCGGTGGTAGATCTTTCGAAC
AGGCCGTACGCAGTTGTCGAACTTGGTTTGCAAAGGGAGAAAGTAGGAGATCTCTCTTGCGAGATGATCC
CGCATTTTCTTGAAAGCTTTGCAGAGGCTAGCAGAATTACCCTCCACGTTGATTGTCTGCGAGGCAAGAA
TGATCATCACCGTAGTGAGAGTGCGTTCAAGGCTCTTGCGGTTGCCATAAGAGAAGCCACCTCGCCCAAT
GGTACCAACGATGTTCCCTCCACCAAAGGTGTTCTTATGTAGTGACACCGATTATTTAAAGCTGCAGCAT
ACGATATATATACATGTGTATATATGTATACCTATGAATGTCAGTAAGTATGTATACGAACAGTATGATA
CTGAAGATGACAAGGTAATGCATCATTCTATACGTGTCATTCTGAACGAGGCGCGCTTTCCTTTTTTCTT
TTTGCTTTTTCTTTTTTTTTCTCTTGAACTCGACGGATCATATGCGGTGTGAAATACCGCACAGATGCGT
AAGGAGAAAATACCGCATCAGGAAATTGTAAACGTTAATATTTTGTTAAAATTCGCGTTAAATTTTTGTT
AAATCAGCTCATTTTTTAACCAATAGGCCGAAATCGGCAAAATCCCTTATAAATCAAAAGAATAGACCGA
GATAGGGT
[37 nt withheld, positions 1549-1585]
AAAGAACGTGGACTCCAACGTCAAAGG
[49 nt withheld, positions 1613-1661]
T
[91 nt withheld, positions 1663-1753]
G
[124 nt withheld, positions 1755-1878]
CGCGCCATTCGCCATTCAGGCTGCGCAACTGTTGGGAAGGGCGATCGGTGCGGGCCTCTTCGCTATTACG
CCAGCTGGCGAAGGGGGGATGTGCTGCAAGGCGATTAAGTTGGGTAACGCCAGGGTTTTCCCAGTCACGA
CGTTGTAAAACGACGGCCAGTGAATTGTAATACGACTCACTATAGGGCGAATTGGAGCTCTAGTACGGAT
TAGAAGCCGCCGAGCGGGCGACAGCCCTCCGACGGAAGACTCTCCTCCGTGCGTCCTCGTCTTCACCGGT
CGCGTTCCTGAAACGCAGATGTGCCTCGCGCCGCACTGCTCCGAACAATAAAGATTCTACAATACTAGCT
TTTATGGTTATGAAGAGGAAAAATTGGCAGTAACCTGGCCCCACAAACCTTCAAATTAACGAATCAAATT
AACAACCATAGGATGATAATGCGATTAGTTTTTTAGCCTTATTTCTGGGGTAATTAATCAGCGAAGCGAT
GATTTTTGATCTATTAACAGATATATAAATGGAAAAGCTGCATAACCACTTTAACTAATACTTTCAACAT
TTTCAGTTTGTATTACTTCTTATTCAAATGTCATAAAAGTATCAACAAAAAATTGTTAATATACCTCTAT
ACTTTAACGTCAAGGAGAAAAAACCCCGGATTCTAGAACTAGTGGATCCCCCATCACAAGTTTGTACAAA
AAAGCTGAACGAGAAACGTAAAATGATATAAATATCAATATATTAAATTAGATTTTGCATAAAAAACAGA
CTACATAATACTGTAAAACACAACATATCCAGTCACTATGGCGGCCGCATTAGGCACCCCAGGCTTTACA
CTTTATGCTTCCGGCTCGTATAATGTGTGGATTTTGAGTTAGGATCCGTCGAGATTTTCAGGAGCTAAGG
AAGCTAAAATGGAGAAAAAAATCACTGGATATACCACCGTTGATATATCCCAATGGCATCGTAAAGAACA
TTTTGAGGCATTTCAGTCAGTTGCTCAATGTACCTATAACCAGACCGTTCAGCTGGATATTACGGCCTTT
TTAAAGACCGTAAAGAAAAATAAGCACAAGTTTTATCCGGCCTTTATTCACATTCTTGCCCGCCTGATGA
ATGCTCATCCGGAATTCCGTATGGCAATGAAAGACGGTGAGCTGGTGATATGGGATAGTGTTCACCCTTG
TTACACCGTTTTCCATGAGCAAACTGAAACGTTTTCATCGCTCTGGAGTGAATACCACGACGATTTCCGG
CAGTTTCTACACATATATTCGCAAGATGTGGCGTGTTACGGTGAAAACCTGGCCTATTTCCCTAAAGGGT
TTATTGAGAATATGTTTTTCGTCTCAGCCAATCCCTGGGTGAGTTTCACCAGTTTTGATTTAAACGTGGC
CAATATGGACAACTTCTTCGCCCCCGTTTTCACCATGGGCAAATATTATACGCAAGGCGACAAGGTGCTG
ATGCCGCTGGCGATTCAGGTTCATCATGCCGTCTGTGATGGCTTCCATGTCGGCAGAATGCTTAATGAAT
TACAACAGTACTGCGATGAGTGGCAGGGCGGGGCGTAAACGCCGCGTGGATCCGGCTTACTAAAAGCCAG
ATAACAGTATGCGTATTTGCGCGCTGATTTTTGCGGTATAAGAATATATACTGATATGTATACCCGAAGT
ATGTCAAAAAGAGGTATGCTATGAAGCAGCGTATTACAGTGACAGTTGACAGCGACAGCTATCAGTTGCT
CAAGGCATATATGATGTCAATATCTCCGGTCTGGTAAGCACAACCATGCAGAATGAAGCCCGTCGTCTGC
GTGCCGAACGCTGGAAAGCGGAAAATCAGGAAGGGATGGCTGAGGTCGCCCGGTTTATTGAAATGAACGG
CTCTTTTGCTGACGAGAACAGGGGCTGGTGAAATGCAGTTTAAGGTTTACACCTATAAAAGAGAGAGCCG
TTATCGTCTGTTTGTGGATGTACAGAGTGATATTATTGACACGCCCGGGCGACGGATGGTGATCCCCCTG
GCCAGTGCACGTCTGCTGTCAGATAAAGTCTCCCGTGAACTTTACCCGGTGGTGCATATCGGGGATGAAA
GCTGGCGCATGATGACCACCGATATGGCCAGTGTGCCGGTCTCCGTTATCGGGGAAGAAGTGGCTGATCT
CAGCCACCGCGAAAATGACATCAAAAACGCCATTAACCTGATGTTCTGGGGAATATAAATGTCAGGCTCC
CTTATACACAGCCAGTCTGCAGGTCGACCATAGTGACTGGATATGTTGTGTTTTACAGTATTATGTAGTC
TGTTTTTTATGCAAAATCTAATTTAATATATTGATATTTATATCATTTTACGTTTCTCGTTCAGCTTTCT
TGTACAAAGTGGTGATGGGCTGCAGGAATTCGATATCAAGCTTATCGATACCGTCGACCTCGAGTCATGT
AATTAGTTATGTCACGCTTACATTCACGCCCTCCCCCCACATCCGCTCTAACCGAAAAGGAAGGAGTTAG
ACAACCTGAAGTCTAGGTCCCTATTTATTTTTTTATAGTTATGTTAGTATTAAGAACGTTATTTATATTT
CAAATTTTTCTTTTTTTTCTGTACAGACGCGTGTACGCATGTAACATTATACTGAAAACCTTGCTTGAGA
AGGTTTTGGGACGCTCGAAGGCTTTAATTTGCGGCCGGTACCCAGCTTTTGTTCCCTTTAGTGAGGGTTA
ATTCCGAGCTTGGCGTAATCATGGTCATAGCTGTTTCCTGTGTGAAATTGTTATCCGCTCACAATTCCAC
ACAACATAGGAGCCGGAAGCATAAAGTGTAAAGCCTGGGGTGCCTAATGAGTGAGGTAACTCACATTAAT
TGCGTTGCGCTCACTGCCCGCTTTCCAGTCGGGAAACCTGTCGTGCCAGCTGCATTAATGAATCGGCCAA
CGCGCGGGGAGAGGCGGTTTGCGTATTGGGCGCTCTTCCGCTTCCTCGCTCACTGACTCGCTGCGCTCGG
TCGTTCGGCTGCGGCGAGCGGTATCAGCTCACTCAAAGGCGGTAATACGGTTATCCACAGAATCAGGGGA
TAACGCAGGAAAGAACATGTGAGCAAAAGGCCAGCAAAAGGCCAGGAACCGTAAAAAGGCCGCGTTGCTG
GCGTTTTTCCATAGGCTCGGCCCCCCTGACGAGCATCACAAAAATCGACGCTCAAGTCAGAGGTGGCGAA
ACCCGACAGGACTATAAAGATACCAGGCGTTCCCCCCTGGAAGCTCCCTCGTGCGCTCTCCTGTTCCGAC
CCTGCCGCTTACCGGATACCTGTCCGCCTTTCTCCCTTCGGGAAGCGTGGCGCTTTCTCAATGCTCACGC
TGTAGGTATCTCAGTTCGGTGTAGGTCGTTCGCTCCAAGCTGGGCTGTGTGCACGAACCCCCCGTTCAGC
CCGACCGCTGCGCCTTATCCGGTAACTATCGTCTTGAGTCCAACCCGGTAAGACACGACTTATCGCCACT
GGCAGCAGCCACTGGTAACAGGATTAGCAGAGCGAGGTATGTAGGCGGTGCTACAGAGTTCTTGAAGTGG
TGGCCTAACTACGGCTACACTAGAAGGACAGTATTTGGTATCTGCGCTCTGCTGAAGCCAGTTACCTTCG
GAAAAAGAGTTGGTAGCTCTTGATCCGGCAAACAAACCACCGCTGGTAGCGGTGGTTTTTTTGTTTGCAA
GCAGCAGATTACGCGCAGAAAAAAAGGATCTCAAGAAGATCCTTTGATCTTTTCTACGGGGTCTGACGCT
CAGTGGAACGAAAACTCACGTTAAGGGATTTTGGTCATGAGATTATCAAAAAGGATCTTCACCTAGATCC
TTTTAAATTAAAAATGAAGTTTTAAATCAATCTAAAGTATATATGAGTAAACTTGGTCTGACAGTTACCA
ATGCTTAATCAGTGAGGCACCTATCTCAGCGATCTGTCTATTTCGTTCATCCATAGTTGCCTGACTGCCC
GTCGTGTAGATAACTACGATACGGGAGGGCTTACCATCTGGCCCCAGTGCTGCAATGATACCGCGAGACC
CACGCTCACCGGCTCCAGATTTATCAGCAATAAACCAGCCAGCCGGAAGGGCCGAGCGCAGAAGTGGTCC
TGCAACTTTATCCGCCTCCATCCAGTCTATTAATTGTTGCCGGGAAGCTAGAGTAAGTAGTTCGCCAGTT
AATAGTTTGCGCAACGTTGTTGCCATTGCTACAGGCATCGTGGTGTCACGCTCGTCGTTTGGTATGGCTT
CATTCAGCTCCGGTTCCCAACGATCAAGGCGAGTTACATGATCCCCCATGTTGTGAAAAAAAGCGGTTAG
CTCCTTCGGTCCTCCGATCGTTGTCAGAAGTAAGTTGGCCGCAGTGTTATCACTCATGGTTATGGCAGCA
CTGCATAATTCTCTTACTGTCATGCCATCCGTAAGATGCTTTTCTGTGACTGGTGAGTACTCAACCAAGT
CATTCTGAGAATAGTGTATGCGGCGACCGAGTTGCTCTTGCCCGGCGTCAATACGGGATAATACCGCGCC
ACATAGCAGAACTTTAAAAGTGCTCATCATTGGAAAACGTTCTTCGGGGCGAAAACTCTCAAGGATCTTA
CCGCTGTTGAGATCCAGTTCGATGTAACCCACTCGTGCACCCAACTGATCTTCAGCATCTTTTACTTTCA
CCAGCGTTTCTGGGTGAGCAAAAACAGGAAGGCAAAATGCCGCAAAAAAGGGAATAAGGGCGACACGGAA
ATGTTGAATACTCATACTCTTCCTTTTTCAATATTATTGAAGCATTTATCAGGGTTATTGTCTCATGAGC
GGATACATATTTGAATGTATTTAGAAAAATAAACAAATAGGGGTTCCGCGCACATTTCCCCGAAAAGTGC
CACCTGACGTCTTATTATCATGACATTAACCTATAAAAATAGGCGTATCACGAGGCCCTTTCGTC
Features (pLannotate 1.2.2; 29 found; start..end, strand, type, name):
    137..186     +  misc_feature   bom (fragment): basis of mobility region from pBR322
    191..265     -  CDS            MRM1 (fragment): MRM1_YEAST - Also known as PET56 From Saccharomyces cerevisiae (strain ATCC 204508 / S288c) (Baker's yeast).
    315..502     +  promoter       HIS3 promoter: S. cerevisiae HIS3
    503..1162    +  CDS            HIS3: imidazoleglycerol-phosphate dehydratase, required for histidine biosynthesis; S. cerevisiae HIS3; yeast auxotrophic marker
   1119..1412    +  CDS            YO201_YEAST (fragment): Protein uncertain: Swiss-Prot protein existence level 5. From Saccharomyces cerevisiae (strain ATCC 204508 / S288c) (Baker's yeast).
   1369..1422    +  misc_feature   bom (fragment): basis of mobility region from pBR322
   1423..1878    -  rep_origin     f1 ori (sequence partly withheld): f1 bacteriophage origin of replication; arrow indicates direction of (+) strand synthesis
   1886..2043    -  CDS            lacZα (fragment): LacZα fragment of β-galactosidase; lacZ fragment
   2046..2064    +  promoter       T7 promoter: promoter for bacteriophage T7 RNA polymerase
   2084..2525    +  promoter       GAL1 promoter: S. cerevisiae GAL1; inducible promoter, regulated by Gal4
   2540..2560    +  misc_feature   MCS (fragment): pBluescript multiple cloning site
   2564..2688    +  protein_bind   attR1: mutant version of attR; recombination site for the Gateway® LR reaction LR Clonase™
   2713..2743    +  promoter       lac UV5 promoter: E. coli lac promoter with an "up" mutation
   2767..2796    +  promoter       cat promoter (fragment): promoter of the E. coli cat gene encoding chloramphenicol acetyltransferase
   2797..3456    +  CDS            CmR: chloramphenicol acetyltransferase; cat; confers resistance to chloramphenicol
   3638..3796    +  CDS            ccdA (fragment): CCDA_ECO57 - Also known as H, letA. Experimental evidence at protein level: Swiss-Prot protein existence level 1. Antitoxin component of a type II toxin-antitoxin (TA) system which inhibits the post-segregational killing (PSK) of plasmid-free cells, also referred to as a plasmid addiction system. Binds to and blocks the activity of CcdB; will also remove bound CcdB protein from the CcdB-GyrA complex by forming a CcdA-CcdB complex, a process termed rejuvenation. Functions as a transcriptional corepressor for the ccdAB operon, repression also requires CcdB (By similarity). From Escherichia coli
   3801..4103    +  CDS            ccdB: CCDB_ECOLI - Also known as G, letB, letD. Experimental evidence at protein level: Swiss-Prot protein existence level 1. Toxic component of a type II toxin-antitoxin (TA) system, functioning in plasmid maintainence. Responsible for the post- segregational killing (PSK) of plasmid-free cells, also referred to as a plasmid addiction system. Half-life of over 2 hours. Cell killing by CcdB is accompanied by filamentation, defects in chromosome and plasmid segregation, defects in cell division, formation of anucleate cells, decreased DNA synthesis and plasmid loss. Interferes with the activity of DN
   4147..4271    -  protein_bind   attR2: mutant version of attR; recombination site for the Gateway® LR reaction LR Clonase™
   4275..4322    +  misc_feature   MCS (fragment): pBluescript multiple cloning site
   4323..4570    +  terminator     CYC1 terminator: S. cerevisiae CYC1; transcription terminator for CYC1
   4593..4611    -  promoter       T3 promoter: promoter for bacteriophage T3 RNA polymerase
   4656..4672    -  protein_bind   lac operator: The lac repressor binds to the lac operator to inhibit transcription in E. coli. This inhibition can be relieved by adding lactose or isopropyl-β-D-thiogalactopyranoside (IPTG). lac repressor encoded by lacI
   4680..4710    -  promoter       lac promoter: promoter for the E. coli lac operon
   4725..4746    -  protein_bind   CAP binding site: CAP binding activates transcription in the presence of cAMP. E. coli catabolite activator protein
   4759..4851    -  CDS            lacI (fragment): lac repressor; lacI; The lac repressor binds to the lac operator to inhibit transcription in E. coli. This inhibition can be relieved by adding lactose or isopropyl-β-D-thiogalactopyranoside (IPTG).
   5034..5622    -  rep_origin     ori: high-copy-number ColE1/pMB1/pBR322/pUC origin of replication
   5793..6653    -  CDS            AmpR: β-lactamase; bla; confers resistance to ampicillin, carbenicillin, and related antibiotics
   6654..6758    -  promoter       AmpR promoter: bla
   6843..35      +  CDS            rop (fragment) (across the origin): Rop protein, which maintains plasmids at low copy number; rop
