[The description below was written by a language model from this plasmid's Addgene catalogue record, the feature table of its GenBank file and pLannotate feature annotations shown in this document.]
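Description:
pAG303GAL-ccdB is an empty Gateway destination vector for galactose-inducible expression in Saccharomyces cerevisiae, built on the pRS303 backbone. It is an integrating plasmid: the feature table shows no yeast replication origin or centromere, so stable maintenance in yeast depends on insertion into the genome, with the HIS3 gene (under its own promoter) serving as the auxotrophic marker for selection in histidine-requiring strains. In E. coli it replicates from a high-copy ColE1/pUC-type origin and carries an ampicillin resistance gene. An f1 origin and remnants of the pBluescript-derived lacZα/MCS region, flanked by T7 and T3 promoters, are also present.

The expression cassette consists of the GAL1 promoter, which is activated through Gal4 binding to its upstream activating sequence, followed by a Gateway cassette and the CYC1 transcription terminator. The Gateway cassette is bounded by attR1 and attR2 and contains a chloramphenicol resistance gene and the ccdB toxin gene. In an LR recombination reaction with an entry clone, the region between the attR sites is exchanged for the gene of interest, placing it between the GAL1 promoter and CYC1 terminator. Because ccdB kills standard E. coli strains, unrecombined vector is counterselected, while the empty vector itself must be propagated in a ccdB-tolerant strain, with chloramphenicol helping to retain the cassette. No epitope or fluorescent tag is annotated, so inserts would be expressed untagged. The vector belongs to a suite of yeast Gateway plasmids designed for high-throughput genetic analysis.

The depositor's 6,843 nt full sequence is offered as a reference only. The separate 698 bp GenBank record covers just the T7 promoter, GAL1 promoter and attR1 junction and agrees with it.
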