Addgene plasmid #14133: pAG303GAL-ccdB
Purpose: (Empty Backbone)
Depositing lab: Susan Lindquist. Depositing organization: Whitehead Institute for Biomedical Research. Publication: A suite of Gateway cloning vectors for high-throughput genetic analysis in Saccharomyces cerevisiae. Alberti S, Gitler AD, Lindquist S. Yeast. 2007 Oct . 24(10):913-9. 10.1002/yea.1502 PubMed 17583893.
Backbone
  Vector backbone: pRS303
  Vector type: Yeast Expression ; Gateway Destination
  Selectable markers: HIS3
Growth in bacteria
  Bacterial resistance: Chloramphenicol and Ampicillin, 25 & 100 μg/mL
  Growth temperature: 37°C
  Growth strain: ccdB Survival
  Growth instructions: DB3.1, ccdB Survival
  Copy number: Unknown
Gene/Insert
  Gene/Insert name: None
  Cloning method: Gateway Cloning
  Sequencing primers: 5′ GAL1
Terms and licenses: Academic/Nonprofit Terms; Industry Terms: Not Available to Industry
Depositor comments: Type of plasmid: integrating. This plasmid contains the Gateway technology from Invitrogen; Invitrogen requires purchasing of Gateway Clonase for carrying out the Gateway recombinational cloning reaction http://www.invitrogen.com Please note that the full plasmid sequence is provided as a reference only, and may not match the exact sequence of the plasmid.
How to cite: pAG303GAL-ccdB was a gift from Susan Lindquist (Addgene plasmid # 14133 ; http://n2t.net/addgene:14133 ; RRID:Addgene_14133)
