LOCUS       Exported 698 bp ds-DNA linear SYN 18-MAY-2021
DEFINITION  synthetic linear DNA
ACCESSION   .
VERSION     .
KEYWORDS    pAG303GAL-ccdB
SOURCE      synthetic DNA construct
  ORGANISM  synthetic DNA construct
REFERENCE   1 (bases 1 to 698)
  TITLE     S cerevisiae Advanced Gateway Destination Vectors
REFERENCE   2 (bases 1 to 698)
  AUTHORS   .
  TITLE     Direct Submission
  JOURNAL   Exported May 18, 2021 from SnapGene Server 1.1.58
            http://www.snapgene.com
FEATURES             Location/Qualifiers
     source          1..698
                     /organism="synthetic DNA construct"
                     /mol_type="other DNA"
     protein_bind    complement(36..160)
                     /gene="mutant version of attR"
                     /label=attR1
                     /bound_moiety="LR Clonase(TM)"
                     /note="recombination site for the Gateway(R) LR reaction"
     primer_bind     complement(168..184)
                     /label=SK primer
                     /note="common sequencing primer, one of multiple similar
                     variants"
     primer_bind     complement(168..184)
                     /label=pBluescriptSK
                     /note="For pBluescript vector"
     promoter        complement(199..640)
                     /gene="S. cerevisiae GAL1"
                     /label=GAL1 promoter
                     /note="inducible promoter, regulated by Gal4"
     primer_bind     complement(205..228)
                     /label=GAL1
                     /note="S. cerevisiae GAL1 promoter, forward primer"
     protein_bind    523..640
                     /label=UAS
                     /bound_moiety="Gal4"
                     /note="upstream activating sequence mediating
                     Gal4-dependent induction"
     primer_bind     complement(659..678)
                     /label=T7
                     /note="T7 promoter, forward primer"
     promoter        complement(660..678)
                     /label=T7 promoter
                     /note="promoter for bacteriophage T7 RNA polymerase"
ORIGIN
        1 aaagtgtaaa gcctgggggt gcctaatgcg gccgccatag tgactggata tgttgtgttt
       61 tacagtatta tgtagtctgt tttttatgca aaatctaatt taatatattg atatttatat
      121 cattttacgt ttctcgttca gcttttttgt acaaacttgt gatgggggat ccactagttc
      181 tagaatccgg ggttttttct ccttgacgtt aaagtataga ggtatattaa caattttttg
      241 ttgatacttt tattacattt gaataagaag taatacaaac cgaaaatgtt gaaagtatta
      301 gttaaagtgg ttatgcagtt tttgcattta tatatctgtt aatagatcaa aaatcatcgc
      361 ttcgctgatt aattacccca gaaataaggc taaaaaacta atcgcattat catcctatgg
      421 ttgttaattt gattcgttca tttgaaggtt tgtggggcca ggttactgcc aatttttcct
      481 cttcataacc ataaaagcta gtattgtaga atctttattg ttcggagcag tgcggcgcga
      541 ggcacatctg cgtttcagga acgcgaccgg tgaagacgag gacgcacgga ggagagtctt
      601 ccttcggagg gctgtcaccc gctcggcggc ttctaatccg tactagagct ccaattcgcc
      661 ctatagtgag tcgtattaca attcactggc cgtcgttt
//
