>Addgene plasmid #14133 | pAG303GAL-ccdB | addgene partial sequence | sequence record 20364 | 14133 with pRS_marker
TTTTTTTATGCCCCGGTAATGATTTTCATTTTTTTTTTTCCACCCAGCGGATGACTCTTTTTTTTTCTTA
GCGATTGGCATTATCACATAATGAATTATACATTATATAAAGTAATGTGATTTCTTCGAAGAATATACTA
AAAAATGAGCAGGCAAGATAAACGAAGGCAAAGATGACAGAGCAGAAAGCCCTAGTAAAGCGTATTACAA
ATGAAACCAAGATTCAGATTGCGATCTCTTTAAAGGGTGGTCCCCTAGCGATAGAGCACTCGATCTTCCC
AGAAAAAGAGGCAGAAGCAGTAGCAGAACAGGCCACACAATCGCAAGTGATTAACGTCCACACAGGTATA
GGGTTTCTGGACCATATGATACATGCTCTGGCCAAGCATTCCGGCTGGTCGCTAATCGTTGAGTGCATTG
GTGACTTACACATAGACGACCATCACACCACTGAAGACTGCGGGATTGCTCTCGGTCAAGCTTTTAAAGA
GGCCCTAGGGGCCGTGCGTGGAGTAAAAAGGTTTGG
