>Addgene plasmid #14133 | pAG303GAL-ccdB | addgene partial sequence | sequence record 20366 | 14133 with GW3
CGGGGAAGAGTGGCTGATCTCAGCCACCGCGAAAATGACATCAAAAACGCCATTAACCTGATGTTCTGGG
GAATATAAATGTCAGGCTCCCTTATACACAGCCAGTCTGCAGGTCGACCATAGTGACTGGATATGTTGTG
TTTTACAGTATTATGTAGTCTGTTTTTTATGCAAAATCTAATTTAATATATTGATATTTATATCATTTTA
CGTTTCTCGTTCAGCTTTCTTGTACAAAGTGGTGATGGGCTGCAGGAATTCGATATCAAGCTTATCGATA
CCGTCGACCTCGAGTCATGTAATTAGTTATGTCACGCTTACATTCACGCCCTCCCCCCACATCCGCTCTA
ACCGAAAAGGAAGGAGTTAGACAACCTGAAGTCTAGGTCCCTATTTATTTTTTTATAGTTATGTTAGTAT
TAAGAACGTTATTTATATTTCAAATTTTTCTTTTTTTTCTGTACAGACGCGTGTACGCATGTAACATTAT
ACTGAAAACCTTGCTTGAGAAGGTTTTGGGACGCTCGAAGGCTTTAATTTGCGGCCTCGAGGGGGGGCCC
GGTACCAGCTTTTGTTCCCTTTAGTGAGGGTTAATTTCGAGCTTGGCGTAATCATGGTCATAGCTGTTTC
CTGTG
